Addgene plasmid #29591: 426Gal-FUS
Depositing lab: Aaron Gitler. Depositing organization: University of Pennsylvania. Publication: Molecular determinants and genetic modifiers of aggregation and toxicity for the ALS disease protein FUS/TLS. Sun Z, Diaz Z, Fang X, Hart MP, Chesi A, Shorter J, Gitler AD. PLoS Biol. 2011 Apr;9(4):e1000614. doi: 10.1371/journal.pbio.1000614. Epub 2011 Apr 26. PubMed 21541367.
Backbone
  Vector backbone: pAG426Gal-ccdB-EYFP
  Backbone manufacturer: Susan Lindquist (Addgene plasmid # 14227)
  Backbone size w/o insert (bp): 8126
  Vector type: Yeast Expression
  Selectable markers: URA3
Growth in bacteria
  Bacterial resistance: Ampicillin, 100 μg/mL
  Growth temperature: 37°C
  Growth strain: ccdB Survival
  Growth instructions: ccdB Survival
  Copy number: High Copy
Gene/Insert
  Gene/Insert name: FUS (alt names: TLS; fused in sarcoma; translocated in liposarcoma)
  Species: H. sapiens (human)
  Insert size (bp): 1578
  Entrez Gene: FUS (a.k.a. ALS6, ETM4, FUS1, HNRNPP2, POMP75, TLS, altFUS)
  Cloning method: Restriction Enzyme
  Sequencing primers: 5′ n/a
Terms and licenses: Academic/Nonprofit Terms; Industry Terms: Not Available to Industry
How to cite: 426Gal-FUS was a gift from Aaron Gitler (Addgene plasmid # 29591 ; http://n2t.net/addgene:29591 ; RRID:Addgene_29591)
