[The description below was written by a language model from this plasmid's Addgene catalogue record.]
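Description:
426Gal-FUS is a yeast expression plasmid carrying the human FUS gene (also known as TLS, fused in sarcoma/translocated in liposarcoma), an RNA-binding protein linked to amyotrophic lateral sclerosis. It is built on pAG426Gal-ccdB-EYFP, a member of the pAG series of Gateway-compatible Saccharomyces cerevisiae vectors. By that series' naming convention, "426" denotes a 2μ-based, high-copy episomal plasmid with a URA3 marker, and "Gal" denotes the galactose-inducible GAL1 promoter. The record itself confirms only the URA3 selectable marker and does not list the promoter or the yeast origin explicitly. In bacteria, the plasmid is maintained at high copy under ampicillin selection.

The insert is about 1.6 kb, consistent with a full-length FUS open reading frame, and is recorded as having been introduced by restriction enzyme cloning. The parent backbone encodes a ccdB counter-selection cassette and a C-terminal EYFP tag. The plasmid name suggests an untagged FUS, but the record does not say whether EYFP is retained or fused in frame. It also lists a ccdB-tolerant growth strain, so it is unclear whether the ccdB cassette was fully replaced. No feature table is available to resolve these points, and they should be checked against the sequence.

According to the associated publication, the construct belongs to a yeast model of FUS proteinopathy. In that model, inducible high-level expression of human FUS is used to study its aggregation and cytotoxicity, to identify the protein determinants responsible, and to screen for genetic modifiers of toxicity.
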