>Addgene plasmid #29591 | 426Gal-FUS | addgene partial sequence | sequence record 34872 | 29591 with CYC1
GCTTGATATCGAATTCCTGCAGCCCATCACCACTTTGTACAAGAAAGCTGGGTCCTAATACGGCCTCTCC
CTGCGATCCTGTCTGTGCTCACCCCTGGAATCCATCTTGCCAGGGCCAAAGCCACCTCTGTCCCCACCAC
CCCGGCCCCCTCGGAAGCCTCCACGGTCCCCGCCGCGGCCCCGGTAGCCGCCTCGATCATAGCCTCCTCT
GCCACCACGACGATCATCCCCGTAGTTACCCCCCATGTGAGAGCCACCTGGTCCCCCTCCTGGGCCATCT
GGTTTAGGGGCCTTACACTGGTTGCATTCATTCCTCCAAGAGAAGTTCATATTCTCACAGGTGGGATTAG
GACACTTCCAGTCACCAGCTCGCTGCTGTCCTCCACCGCCACCACCTCCACTGGGAAATCCTCCTCGGCC
ACCACCACCACTGCCACCACCTCCATAGCCTCCACGGCCCATGGGTCCTCCTCGCCCTCGGCCTCCACGA
CCATTGCCACCACCCCGATTAAAGTCTGCCCGGCGAGTAGCAAATGAGACCTTGATAGGATTTCCGGAGA
ATTCTTTACCATCAAACCAGTCAATAGCTGCTTTAGCTGAAGGTGGGTCATCAAAAGAGACCGTTGCCTC
TCCCTTCAGCTTGCCAGTTTCCCTGTCTGTGTACAAATTAATCATGGGCTGTCCCGTTTTCTTGTTTGTC
TTAATAATACCAATCTGCTTGAAGTAATCAGCCACAGACTCAATTGTAACATTCTCACCCAGGCCTTGCA
CAAAGATGGTGTTGTTGTCTGAATTATCCTGTTCGGAGTCATGACGTGATCCTTGGTCCCGAGGGCCACC
AAATTTATTGAAGCCACCACGGTCACTTCCGCCCATGCCACCTCTGCCTCCACGGCCACCTCCACGACCT
CTGGGTTCATAGCCACCACTGCTGCGGTTGTAACCACCACCGCCGCCGCCGCCGCCGCCACCACTGCCAC
CCC
