>Addgene plasmid #29591 | 426Gal-FUS | addgene partial sequence | sequence record 34873 | 29591 with GAL1
TTCTAGAACTAGTGGATCCCCCATCACAAGTTTGTACAAAAAAGCAGGCTCCACCATGGCCTCAAACGAT
TATACCCAACAAGCAACCCAAAGCTATGGGGCCTACCCCACCCAGCCCGGGCAGGGCTATTCCCAGCAGA
GCAGTCAGCCCTACGGACAGCAGAGTTACAGTGGTTATAGCCAGTCCACGGACACTTCAGGCTATGGCCA
GAGCAGCTATTCTTCTTATGGCCAGAGCCAGAACACAGGCTATGGAACTCAGTCAACTCCCCAGGGATAT
GGCTCGACTGGCGGCTATGGCAGTAGCCAGAGCTCCCAATCGTCTTACGGGCAGCAGTCCTCCTATCCTG
GCTATGGCCAGCAGCCAGCTCCCAGCAGCACCTCGGGAAGTTACGGTAGCAGTTCTCAGAGCAGCAGCTA
TGGGCAGCCCCAGAGTGGGAGCTACAGCCAGCAGCCTAGCTATGGTGGACAGCAGCAAAGCTATGGACAG
CAGCAAAGCTATAATCCCCCTCAGGGCTATGGACAGCAGAACCAGTACAACAGCAGCAGTGGTGGTGGAG
GTGGAGGTGGAGGTGGAGGTAACTATGGCCAAGATCAATCCTCCATGAGTAGTGGTGGTGGCAGTGGTGG
CGGTTATGGCAATCAAGACCAGAGTGGTGGAGGTGGCAGCGGTGGCTATGGACAGCAGGACCGTGGAGGC
CGCGGCAGGGGTGGCAGTGGTGGCGGCGGCGGCGGCGGCGGTGGTGGTTACAACCGCAGCAGTGGTGGCT
ATGAACCCAGAGGTCGTGGAGGTGGCCGTGGAGGCAGAGGTGGCATGGGCGGAAGTGACCGTGGTGGCTT
CAATAAA
